>Addgene plasmid #72677 | pORTMAGE-2 | addgene full sequence | sequence record 457485 | Addgene NGS Result
GCCATCGTCCAGAAAACACGGCTCATCGGGCATCGGCAGGCGCTGCTGCCCGCGCCGTTCCCATTCCTCC
GTTTCGGTCAAGGCTGGCAGGTCTGGTTCCATGCCCGGAATGCCGGGCTGGCTGGGCGGCTCCTCGCCGG
GGCCGGTCGGTAGTTGCTGCTCGCCCGGATACAGGGTCGGGATGCGGCGCAGGTCGCCATGCCCCAACAG
CGATTCGTCCTGGTCGTCGTGATCAACCACCACGGCGGCACTGAACACCGACAGGCGCAACTGGTCGCGG
GGCTGGCCCCACGCCACGCGGTCATTGACCACGTAGGCCGACACGGTGCCGGGGCCGTTGAGCTTCACGA
CGGAGATCCAGCGCTCGGCCACCAAGTCCTTGACTGCGTATTGGACCGTCCGCAAAGAACGTCCGATGAG
CTTGGAAAGTGTCTTCTGGCTGACCACCACGGCGTTCTGGTGGCCCATCTGCGCCACGAGGTGATGCAGC
AGCATTGCCGCCGTGGGTTTCCTCGCAATAAGCCCGGCCCACGCCTCATGCGCTTTGCGTTCCGTTTGCA
CCCAGTGACCGGGCTTGTTCTTGGCTTGAATGCCGATTTCTCTGGACTGCGTGGCCATGCTTATCTCCAT
GCGGTAGGGGTGCCGCACGGTTGCGGCACCATGCGCAATCAGCTGCAACTTTTCGGCAGCGCGACAACAA
TTATGCGTTGCGTAAAAGTGGCAGTCAATTACAGATTTTCTTTAACCTACGCAATGAGCTATTGCGGGGG
GTGCCGCAATGAGCTGTTGCGTACCCCCCTTTTTTAAGTTGTTGATTTTTAAGTCTTTCGCATTTCGCCC
TATATCTAGTTCTTTGGTGCCCAAAGAAGGGCACCCCTGCGGGGTTCCCCCACGCCTTCGGCGCGGCTCC
CCCTCCGGCAAAAAGTGGCCCCTCCGGGGCTTGTTGATCGACTGCGCGGCCTTCGGCCTTGCCCAAGGTG
GCGCTGCCCCCTTGGAACCCCCGCACTCGCCGCCGTGAGGCTCGGGGGGCAGGCGGGCGGGCTTCGCCCT
TCGACTGCCCCCACTCGCATAGGCTTGGGTCGTTCCAGGCGCGTCAAGGCCAAGCCGCTGCGCGGTCGCT
GCGCGAGCCTTGACCCGCCTTCCACTTGGTGTCCAACCGGCAAGCGAAGCGCGCAGGCCGCAGGCCGGAG
GCTTTTCCCCAGAGAAAATTAAAAAAATTGATGGGGCAAGGCCGCAGGCCGCGCAGTTGGAGCCGGTGGG
TATGTGGTCGAAGGCTGGGTAGCCGGTGGGCAATCCCTGTGGTCAAGCTCGTGGGCAGGCGCAGCCTGTC
CATCAGCTTGTCCAGCAGGGTTGTCCACGGGCCGAGCGAAGCGAGCCAGCCGGTGGCCGCTCGCGGCCAT
CGTCCACATATCCACGGGCTGGCAAGGGAGCGCAGCGACCGCGCAGGGCGAAGCCCGGAGAGCAAGCCCG
TAGGGCGCCGCAGCCGCCGTAGGCGGTCACGACTTTGCGAAGCAAAGTCTAGTGAGTATACTCAAGCATT
GAGTGGCCCGCCGGAGGCACCGCCTTGCGCTGCCCCCGTCGAGCCGGTTGGACACCAAAAGGGAGGGGCA
GGCCAGCTGTCTCTTATACACATCTCGTTGTTCCATACAACCTCCTTAGTACATGCAACCATTATCACCG
CCAGAGGTAAAATAGTCAACACGCACGGTGTTAGATATTTATCCCTTGCGGTGATAGATTTAACGTATGA
GCACAAAAAAGAAACCATTAACACAAGAGCAGCTTGAGGACGCACGTCGCCTTAAAGCAATTTATGAAAA
AAAGAAAAATGAACTTGGCTTATCCCAGGAATCTGTCGCAGACAAGATGGGGATGGGGCAGTCAGGCGTT
GGTGCTTTATTTAATGGCATCAATGCATTAAATGCTTATAACGCCGCATTGCTTACAAAAATTCTCAAAG
TTAGCGTTGAAGAATTTAGCCCTTCAATCGCCAGAGAAATCTACGAGATGTATGAAGCGGTTAGTATGCA
GCCGTCACTTAGAAGTGAGTATGAGTACCCTGTTTTTTCTCATGTTCAGGCAGGGATGTTCTCACCTGAG
CTTAGAACCTTTACCAAAGGTGATGCGGAGAGATGGGTAAGCACAACCAAAAAAGCCAGTGATTCTGCAT
TCTGGCTTGAGGTTGAAGGTAATTCCATGACCGCACCAACAGGCTCCAAGCCAAGCTTTCCTGACGGAAT
GTTAATTCTCGTTGACCCTGAGCAGGCTGTTGAGCCAGGTGATTTCTGCATAGCCAGACTTGGGGGTGAT
GAGTTTACCTTCAAGAAACTGATCAGGGATAGCGGTCAGGTGTTTTTACAACCACTAAACCCACAGTACC
CAATGATCCCATGCAATGAGAGTTGTTCCGTTGTGGGGAAAGTTATCGCTAGTCAGTGGCCTGAAGAGAC
GTTTGGCTGATCGGCAAGGTGTTCTGGTCGGCGCATAGCTGATAACAATTGAGCAAGAATCTTCATCGAA
TTAGGGGAATTTTCACTCCCCTCAGAACATAACATAGTAAATGGTTGAATTCATTCAAATATGTATCCGC
TCATGAGACAATAACCCTGATAAATGCTTCAATAATATTGAAAAAGGAAGAGTATGAGTATTCAACATTT
CCGTGTCGCCCTTATTCCCTTTTTTGCGGCATTTTGCCTTCCTGTTTTTGCTCACCCAGAAACGCTGGTG
AAAGTAAAAGATGCTGAAGATCAGTTGGGTGCACGAGTGGGTTACATCGAACTGGATCTCAACAGCGGTA
AGATCCTTGAGAGTTTTCGCCCCGAAGAACGTTTTCCAATGATGAGCACTTTTAAAGTTCTGCTATGTGG
CGCGGTATTATCCCGTATTGACGCCGGGCAAGAGCAACTCGGTCGCCGCATACACTATTCTCAGAATGAC
TTGGTTGAGTACTCACCAGTCACAGAAAAGCATCTTACGGATGGCATGACAGTAAGAGAATTATGCAGTG
CTGCCATAACCATGAGTGATAACACTGCGGCCAACTTACTTCTGACAACGATCGGAGGACCGAAGGAGCT
AACCGCTTTTTTGCACAACATGGGGGATCATGTAACTCGCCTTGATCGTTGGGAACCGGAGCTGAATGAA
GCCATACCAAACGACGAGCGTGACACCACGATGCCTGTAGCAATGGCAACAACGTTGCGCAAACTATTAA
CTGGCGAACTACTTACTCTAGCTTCCCGGCAACAATTAATAGACTGGATGGAGGCGGATAAAGTTGCAGG
ACCACTTCTGCGCTCGGCCCTTCCGGCTGGCTGGTTTATTGCTGATAAATCTGGAGCCGGTGAGCGTGGG
TCTCGCGGTATCATTGCAGCACTGGGGCCAGATGGTAAGCCCTCCCGTATCGTAGTTATCTACACGACGG
GGAGTCAGGCAACTATGGATGAACGAAATAGACAGATCGCTGAGATAGGTGCCTCACTGATTAAGCATTG
GTAACTGTCAGACCAAGTTTACTCATATATACTTTAGATTGATTTAAAACTTCATTTTTAATTTAAAAGG
ATCTAGGTGAAGATCCTTTTTGATAATCTCATGACCAAAATCCCTTAACGTGAGTTTTCGTTCCACTGAG
CGTCAGACCCCGTAGAAAAGATCAAAGGATCTTCTTGAGATCCTTTTTTTCTGCGCGTAATCTGCTGCTT
GCAAACAAAAAAACCACCGCTACCAGCGGTGGTTTGTTTGCCGGATCAAGAGCTACCAACTCTTAACCCG
GCCTCAGCGCCGGGTTTTCTTTGCCTCACGATCGCCCCCAAAACACATAACCAATTGTATTTATTGAAAA
ATAAATAGATACAACTCACTAAACATAGCAATTCAGATCTCTCACCTACCAAACAATGCCCCCCTGCAAA
AAATAAATTCATATAAAAAACATACAGATAACCATCTGCGGTGATAAATTATCTCTGGCGGTGTTGACAT
AAATACCACTGGCGGTGATACTGAGCACATCAGCAGGACGCACTGACCACCATGAAGGTGACGCTCTTAA
AAATTAAGCCCTGAAGAAGGGCAGCATTCAAAGCAGAAGGCTTTGGGGTGTGTGATACGAAACGAAGCAT
TGGCCGTAAGTGCGATTCCGGATTACTAATCAGCCCGGCATTTCGCGGGCGATATTTTCACAGCTATTTC
AGGAGTTCAGCCATGAACGCTTATTACATTCAGGATCGTCTTGAGGCTCAGAGCTGGGCGCGTCACTACC
AGCAGCTCGCCCGTGAAGAGAAAGAGGCAGAACTGGCAGACGACATGGAAAAAGGCCTGCCCCAGCACCT
GTTTGAATCGCTATGCATCGATCATTTGCAACGCCACGGGGCCAGCAAAAAATCCATTACCCGTGCGTTT
GATGACGATGTTGAGTTTCAGGAGCGCATGGCAGAACACATCCGGTACATGGTTGAAACCATTGCTCACC
ACCAGGTTGATATTGATTCAGAGGTATAAAACGAATGAGTACTGCACTCGCAACGCTGGCTGGGAAGCTG
GCTGAACGTGTCGGCATGGATTCTGTCGACCCACAGGAACTGATCACCACTCTTCGCCAGACGGCATTTA
AAGGTGATGCCAGCGATGCGCAGTTCATCGCATTACTGATCGTTGCCAACCAGTACGGCCTTAATCCGTG
GACGAAAGAAATTTACGCCTTTCCTGATAAGCAGAATGGCATCGTTCCGGTGGTGGGCGTTGATGGCTGG
TCCCGCATCATCAATGAAAACCAGCAGTTTGATGGCATGGACTTTGAGCAGGACAATGAATCCTGTACAT
GCCGGATTTACCGCAAGGACCGTAATCATCCGATCTGCGTTACCGAATGGATGGATGAATGCCGCCGCGA
ACCATTCAAAACTCGCGAAGGCAGAGAAATCACGGGGCCGTGGCAGTCGCATCCCAAACGGATGTTACGT
CATAAAGCCATGATTCAGTGTGCCCGTCTGGCCTTCGGATTTGCTGGTATCTATGACAAGGATGAAGCCG
AGCGCATTGTCGAAAATACTGCATACACTGCAGAACGTCAGCCGGAACGCGACATCACTCCGGTTAACGA
TGAAACCATGCAGGAGATTAACACTCTGCTGATCGCCCTGGATAAAACATGGGATGACGACTTATTGCCG
CTCTGTTCCCAGATATTTCGCCGCGACATTCGTGCATCGTCAGAACTGACACAGGCCGAAGCAGTAAAAG
CTCTTGGATTCCTGAAACAGAAAGCCGCAGAGCAGAAGGTGGCAGCATGACACCGGACATTATCCTGCAG
CGTACCGGGATCGATGTGAGAGCTGTCGAACAGGGGGAAGATGCGTGGCACAAATTACGGCTCGGCGTCA
TCACCGCTTCAGAAGTTCACAACGTGATAGCAAAACCCCGCTCCGGAAAGAAGTGGCCTGACATGAAAAT
GTCCTACTTCCACACCCTGCTTGCTGAGGTTTGCACCGGTGTGGCTCCGGAAGTTAACGCTAAAGCACTG
GCCTGGGGAAAACAGTACGAGAACGACGCCAGAACCCTGTTTGAATTTACTTCCGGCGTGAATGTTACTG
AATCCCCGATCATCTATCGCGACGAAAGTATGCGTACCGCCTGCTCTCCCGATGGTTTATGCAGTGACGG
CAACGGCCTTGAACTGAAATGCCCGTTTACCTCCCGGGATTTCATGAAGTTCCGGCTCGGTGGTTTCGAG
GCCATAAAGTCAGCTTACATGGCCCAGGTGCAGTACAGCATGTGGGTGACGCGAAAAAATGCCTGGTACT
TTGCCAACTATGACCCGCGTATGAAGCGTGAAGGCCTGCATTATGTCGTGATTGAGCGGGATGAAAAGTA
CATGGCGAGTTTTGACGAGATCGTGCCGGAGTTCATCGAAAAAATGGACGAGGCACTGGCTGAAATTGGT
TTTGTATTTGGGGAGCAATGGCGATGAGAGAGGAGGATTACAAAATGCCAATTCAGGTCTTACCGCCACA
ACTGGCGAACCAGATTGCCGCAGGTGAGGTGGTCGAGCGACCTGCGTCGGTAGTCAAAGAACTAGTGAAA
AACAGCCTCGATGCAGGTGCGACGCGTATCGATATTGATATCGAACGCGGTGGGGCGAAACTTATCCGCA
TTCGTGATAACGGCTGCGGTATCAAAAAAGATGAGCTGGCGCTGGCGCTGGCTCGTCATGCCACCAGTAA
AATCGCCTCTCTGGACGATCTCGAAGCCATTATCAGCCTGGGCTTTCGCGGTGAGGCGCTGGCGAGTATC
AGTTCGGTTTCCCGCCTGACGCTCACTTCACGCACCGCAGAACAGCAGGAAGCCTGGCAGGCCTATGCCG
AAGGGCGCGATATGAACGTGACGGTAAAACCGGCGGCGCATCCTGTGGGGACGACGCTGGAGGTGCTGGA
TCTGTTCTACAACACCCCGGCGCGGCGCAAATTCCTGCGCACCGAGAAAACCGAATTTAACCACATTGAT
GAGATCATCCGCCGCATTGCGCTGGCGCGTTTCGACGTCACGATCAACCTGTCGCATAACGGTAAAATTG
TGCGTCAGTACCGCGCAGTGCCGGAAGGCGGGCAAAAAGAACGGCGCTTAGGCGCGATTTGCGGCACCGC
TTTTCTTGAACAAGCGCTGGCGATTGAATGGCAACACGGCGATCTCACGCTACGCGGCTGGGTGGCCGAT
CCAAATCACACCACGCCCGCACTGGCAGAAATTCAGTATTGCTACGTGAACGGTCGCATGATGCGCGATC
GCCTGATCAATCACGCGATCCGCCAGGCCTGCGAAGACAAACTGGGGGCCGATCAGCAACCGGCATTTGT
GTTGTATCTGGAGATCGACCCACATCAGGTGGACGTCAACGTGCACCCCGCCAAACACGAAGTGCGTTTC
CATCAGTCGCGTCTGGTGCATGATTTTATCTATCAGGGCGTGCTGAGCGTGCTACAACAGCAACTGGAAA
CGCCGCTACCGCTGGACGATGAACCCCAACCTGCACCGCGTTCCATTCCGGAAAACCGCGTGGCGGCGGG
GCGCAATCACTTTGCAGAACCGGCAGCTCGTGAGCCGGTAGCTCCGCGCTACACTCCTGCGCCAGCATCA
GGCAGTCGTCCGGCTGCCCCCTGGCCGAATGCGCAGCCAGGCTACCAGAAACAGCAAGGTGAAGTGTATC
GCCAGCTTTTGCAAACGCCCGCGCCGATGCAAAAATTAAAAGCGCCGGAACCGCAGGAACCTGCACTTGC
GGCGAACAGTCAGAGTTTTGGTCGGGTACTGACTATCGTCCATTCCGACTGTGCGTTGCTGGAGCGCGAC
GGCAACATTTCACTTTTATCCTTGCCAGTGGCAGAACGTTGGCTGCGTCAGGCACAATTGACGCCGGGTG
AAGCGCCCGTTTGCGCCCAGCCGCTGCTGATTCCGTTGCGGCTAAAAGTTTCTGCCGAAGAAAAATCGGC
ATTAGAAAAAGCGCAGTCTGCCCTGGCGGAATTGGGTATTGATTTCCAGTCAGATGCACAGCATGTGACC
ATCAGGGCAGTGCCTTTACCCTTACGCCAACAAAATTTACAAATCTTGATTCCTGAACTGATAGGCTACC
TGGCGAAGCAGTCCGTATTCGAACCTGGCAATATTGCGCAGTGGATTGCACGAAATCTGATGAGCGAACA
TGCGCAGTGGTCAATGGCACAGGCCATAACCCTGCTGGCGGACGTGGAACGGTTATGTCCGCAACTTGTG
AAAACGCCGCCGGGTGGTCTGTTACAATCTGTTGATTTACATCCGGCGATAAAAGCCCTGAAAGATGAGT
GAAATGGCGATGAGCATCCTCACGATAATATCCGGGTAGGCGCAATCACTTTCGTCTACTCCGTTACAAA
GCGAGGCTGGGTATTTCCCGGCCTTTCTGTTATCCGAAATCCACTGAAAGCACAGCGGAGATGTGTATAA
GAGACAGCTGCGAGGCGGTACAGCCGATAGTCTGGAACAGCGCACTTACGGGTTGCTGCGCAACCCAAGT
GCTACCGGCGCGGCAGCGTGACCCGTGTCGGCGGCTCCAACGGCTC
Features (pLannotate 1.2.2; 14 found; start..end, strand, type, name):
    619..1390    -  rep_origin     pBBR1 oriV: replication origin of the broad-host-range plasmid pBBR1 from Bordetella bronchiseptica; requires the pBBR1 Rep protein for replication
   1617..1635    +  misc_feature   Tn5 ME: hyperactive mosaic end for Tn5 transposase recognition (Reznikoff et al., 2004)
   1747..2460    +  CDS            λ repressor (ts): temperature-sensitive variant of the phage λ repressor; cIts; thermosensitivity is conferred by the A67T mutation
   2572..2643    +  promoter       AmpR promoter: bla
   2644..3504    +  CDS            AmpR: β-lactamase; bla; confers resistance to ampicillin, carbenicillin, and related antibiotics
   3675..3774    +  rep_origin     ori (fragment): high-copy-number ColE1/pMB1/pBR322/pUC origin of replication
   4007..4038    +  promoter       PLtetO-1 promoter (fragment): modified phage lambda PL promoter with tet operator sites (Lutz and Bujard, 1997)
   4156..4509    +  CDS            Gam (fragment): inhibitor of the host RecBCD nuclease in the λ Red system; gam; protects the double-stranded DNA substrate for recombination
   4515..5300    +  CDS            Beta: single-stranded DNA binding recombinase in the λ Red system; bet; mediates pairing of a single-stranded DNA with a complementary target
   5297..5977    +  CDS            Exo: 5' to 3' double-stranded DNA exonuclease in the λ Red system; exo; creates 3' single-stranded DNA tails
   5995..7839    +  CDS            mutL: MUTL_ECOLI - Experimental evidence at protein level: Swiss-Prot protein existence level 1. This protein is involved in the repair of mismatches in DNA. It is required for dam-dependent methyl-directed DNA mismatch repair. May act as a 'molecular matchmaker', a protein that promotes the formation of a stable complex between two or more DNA-binding proteins in an ATP-dependent manner without itself being part of the final effector complex. The ATPase activity of MutL is stimulated by DNA. From Escherichia coli (strain K12).
   7854..7968    +  terminator     λ tL3 terminator (fragment): transcription terminator tL3 from phage λ
   7969..7987    -  misc_feature   Tn5 ME: hyperactive mosaic end for Tn5 transposase recognition (Reznikoff et al., 2004)
   8052..618     -  CDS            pBBR1 Rep (across the origin): replication protein for the broad-host-range plasmid pBBR1 from Bordetella bronchiseptica
