>Addgene plasmid #72677 | pORTMAGE-2 Sequencing Result | analyzer sequence | sequence record 451033
CAGCTGTCTCTTATACACATCTCCGCTGTGCTTTCAGTGGATTTCGGATAACAGAAAGGCCGGGAAATAC
CCAGCCTCGCTTTGTAACGGAGTAGACGAAAGTGATTGCGCCTACCCGGATATTATCGTGAGGATGCTCA
TCGCCATTTCACTCATCTTTCAGGGCTTTTATCGCCGGATGTAAATCAACAGATTGTAACAGACCACCCG
GCGGCGTTTTCACAAGTTGCGGACATAACCGTTCCACGTCCGCCAGCAGGGTTATGGCCTGTGCCATTGA
CCACTGCGCATGTTCGCTCATCAGATTTCGTGCAATCCACTGCGCAATATTGCCAGGTTCGAATACGGAC
TGCTTCGCCAGGTAGCCTATCAGTTCAGGAATCAAGATTTGTAAATTTTGTTGGCGTAAGGGTAAAGGCA
CTGCCCTGATGGTCACATGCTGTGCATCTGACTGGAAATCAATACCCAATTCCGCCAGGGCAGACTGCGC
TTTTTCTAATGCCGATTTTTCTTCGGCAGAAACTTTTAGCCGCAACGGAATCAGCAGCGGCTGGGCGCAA
ACGGGCGCTTCACCCGGCGTCAATTGTGCCTGACGCAGCCAACGTTCTGCCACTGGCAAGGATAAAAGTG
AAATGTTGCCGTCGCGCTCCAGCAACGCACAGTCGGAATGGACGATAGTCAGTACCCGACCAAAACTCTG
ACTGTTCGCCGCAAGTGCAGGTTCCTGCGGTTCCGGCGCTTTTAATTTTTGCATCGGCGCGGGCGTTTGC
AAAAGCTGGCGATACACTTCACCTTGCTGTTTCTGGTAGCCTGGCTGCGCATTCGGCCAGGGGGCAGCCG
GACGACTGCCTGATGCTGGCGCAGGAGTGTAGCGCGGAGCTACCGGCTCACGAGCTGCCGGTTCTGCAAA
GTGATTGCGCCCCGCCGCCACGCGGTTTTCCGGAATGGAACGCGGTGCAGGTTGGGGTTCATCGTCCAGC
GGTAGCGGCGTTTCCAGTTGCTGTTGTAGCACGCTCAGCACGCCCTGATAGATAAAATCATGCACCAGAC
GCGACTGATGGAAACGCACTTCGTGTTTGGCGGGGTGCACGTTGACGTCCACCTGATGTGGGTCGATCTC
CAGATACAACACAAATGCCGGTTGCTGATCGGCCCCCAGTTTGTCTTCGCAGGCCTGGCGGATCGCGTGA
TTGATCAGGCGATCGCGCATCATGCGACCGTTCACGTAGCAATACTGAATTTCTGCCAGTGCGGGCGTGG
TGTGATTTGGATCGGCCACCCAGCCGCGTAGCGTGAGATCGCCGTGTTGCCATTCAATCGCCAGCGCTTG
TTCAAGAAAAGCGGTGCCGCAAATCGCGCCTAAGCGCCGTTCTTTTTGCCCGCCTTCCGGCACTGCGCGG
TACTGACGCACAATTTTACCGTTATGCGACAGGTTGATCGTGACGTCGAAACGCGCCAGCGCAATGCGGC
GGATGATCTCATCAATGTGGTTAAATTCGGTTTTCTCGGTGCGCAGGAATTTGCGCCGCGCCGGGGTGTT
GTAGAACAGATCCAGCACCTCCAGCGTCGTCCCCACAGGATGCGCCGCCGGTTTTACCGTCACGTTCATA
TCGCGCCCTTCGGCATAGGCCTGCCAGGCTTCCTGCTGTTCTGCGGTGCGTGAAGTGAGCGTCAGGCGGG
AAACCGAACTGATACTCGCCAGCGCCTCACCGCGAAAGCCCAGGCTGATAATGGCTTCGAGATCGTCCAG
AGAGGCGATTTTACTGGTGGCATGACGAGCCAGCGCCAGCGCCAGCTCATCTTTTTTGATACCGCAGCCG
TTATCACGAATGCGGATAAGTTTCGCCCCACCGCGTTCGATATCAATATCGATACGCGTCGCACCTGCAT
CGAGGCTGTTTTTCACTAGTTCTTTGACTACCGACGCAGGTCGCTCGACCACCTCACCTGCGGCAATCTG
GTTCGCCAGTTGTGGCGGTAAGACCTGAATTGGCATTTTGTAATCCTCCTCTCTCATCGCCATTGCTCCC
CAAATACAAAACCAATTTCAGCCAGTGCCTCGTCCATTTTTTCGATGAACTCCGGCACGATCTCGTCAAA
ACTCGCCATGTACTTTTCATCCCGCTCAATCACGACATAATGCAGGCCTTCACGCTTCATACGCGGGTCA
TAGTTGGCAAAGTACCAGGCATTTTTTCGCGTCACCCACATGCTGTACTGCACCTGGGCCATGTAAGCTG
ACTTTATGGCCTCGAAACCACCGAGCCGGAACTTCATGAAATCCCGGGAGGTAAACGGGCATTTCAGTTC
AAGGCCGTTGCCGTCACTGCATAAACCATCGGGAGAGCAGGCGGTACGCATACTTTCGTCGCGATAGATG
ATCGGGGATTCAGTAACATTCACGCCGGAAGTAAATTCAAACAGGGTTCTGGCGTCGTTCTCGTACTGTT
TTCCCCAGGCCAGTGCTTTAGCGTTAACTTCCGGAGCCACACCGGTGCAAACCTCAGCAAGCAGGGTGTG
GAAGTAGGACATTTTCATGTCAGGCCACTTCTTTCCGGAGCGGGGTTTTGCTATCACGTTGTGAACTTCT
GAAGCGGTGATGACGCCGAGCCGTAATTTGTGCCACGCATCTTCCCCCTGTTCGACAGCTCTCACATCGA
TCCCGGTACGCTGCAGGATAATGTCCGGTGTCATGCTGCCACCTTCTGCTCTGCGGCTTTCTGTTTCAGG
AATCCAAGAGCTTTTACTGCTTCGGCCTGTGTCAGTTCTGACGATGCACGAATGTCGCGGCGAAATATCT
GGGAACAGAGCGGCAATAAGTCGTCATCCCATGTTTTATCCAGGGCGATCAGCAGAGTGTTAATCTCCTG
CATGGTTTCATCGTTAACCGGAGTGATGTCGCGTTCCGGCTGACGTTCTGCAGTGTATGCAGTATTTTCG
ACAATGCGCTCGGCTTCATCCTTGTCATAGATACCAGCAAATCCGAAGGCCAGACGGGCACACTGAATCA
TGGCTTTATGACGTAACATCCGTTTGGGATGCGACTGCCACGGCCCCGTGATTTCTCTGCCTTCGCGAGT
TTTGAATGGTTCGCGGCGGCATTCATCCATCCATTCGGTAACGCAGATCGGATGATTACGGTCCTTGCGG
TAAATCCGGCATGTACAGGATTCATTGTCCTGCTCAAAGTCCATGCCATCAAACTGCTGGTTTTCATTGA
TGATGCGGGACCAGCCATCAACGCCCACCACCGGAACGATGCCATTCTGCTTATCAGGAAAGGCGTAAAT
TTCTTTCGTCCACGGATTAAGGCCGTACTGGTTGGCAACGATCAGTAATGCGATGAACTGCGCATCGCTG
GCATCACCTTTAAATGCCGTCTGGCGAAGAGTGGTGATCAGTTCCTGTGGGTCGACAGAATCCATGCCGA
CACGTTCAGCCAGCTTCCCAGCCAGCGTTGCGAGTGCAGTACTCATTCGTTTTATACCTCTGAATCAATA
TCAACCTGGTGGTGAGCAATGGTTTCAACCATGTACCGGATGTGTTCTGCCATGCGCTCCTGAAACTCAA
CATCGTCATCAAACGCACGGGTAATGGATTTTTTGCTGGCCCCGTGGCGTTGCAAATGATCGATGCATAG
CGATTCAAACAGGTGCTGGGGCAGGCCTTTTTCCATGTCGTCTGCCAGTTCTGCCTCTTTCTCTTCACGG
GCGAGCTGCTGGTAGTGACGCGCCCAGCTCTGAGCCTCAAGACGATCCTGAATGTAATAAGCGTTCATGG
CTGAACTCCTGAAATAGCTGTGAAAATATCGCCCGCGAAATGCCGGGCTGATTAGTAATCCGGAATCGCA
CTTACGGCCAATGCTTCGTTTCGTATCACACACCCCAAAGCCTTCTGCTTTGAATGCTGCCCTTCTTCAG
GGCTTAATTTTTAAGAGCGTCACCTTCATGGTGGTCAGTGCGTCCTGCTGATGTGCTCAGTATCACCGCC
AGTGGTATTTATGTCAACACCGCCAGAGATAATTTATCACCGCAGATGGTTATCTGTATGTTTTTTATAT
GAATTTATTTTTTGCAGGGGGGCATTGTTTGGTAGGTGAGAGATCTGAATTGCTATGTTTAGTGAGTTGT
ATCTATTTATTTTTCAATAAATACAATTGGTTATGTGTTTTGGGGGCGATCGTGAGSSMAMKRMWRMMSS
SMGYTRMSKYCGGRWWAAGAGTTGGTAGCTCTTGATCCGGCAAACAAACCACCGCTGGTAGCGGTGGTTT
TTTTGTTTGCAAGCAGCAGATTACGCGCAGAAAAAAAGGATCTCAAGAAGATCCTTTGATCTTTTCTACG
GGGTCTGACGCTCAGTGGAACGAAAACTCACGTTAAGGGATTTTGGTCATGAGATTATCAAAAAGGATCT
TCACCTAGATCCTTTTAAATTAAAAATGAAGTTTTAAATCAATCTAAAGTATATATGAGTAAACTTGGTC
TGACAGTTACCAATGCTTAATCAGTGAGGCACCTATCTCAGCGATCTGTCTATTTCGTTCATCCATAGTT
GCCTGACTCCCCGTCGTGTAGATAACTACGATACGGGAGGGCTTACCATCTGGCCCCAGTGCTGCAATGA
TACCGCGAGACCCACGCTCACCGGCTCCAGATTTATCAGCAATAAACCAGCCAGCCGGAAGGGCCGAGCG
CAGAAGTGGTCCTGCAACTTTATCCGCCTCCATCCAGTCTATTAATTGTTGCCGGGAAGCTAGAGTAAGT
AGTTCGCCAGTTAATAGTTTGCGCAACGTTGTTGCCATTGCTACAGGCATCGTGGTGTCACGCTCGTCGT
TTGGTATGGCTTCATTCAGCTCCGGTTCCCAACGATCAAGGCGAGTTACATGATCCCCCATGTTGTGCAA
AAAAGCGGTTAGCTCCTTCGGTCCTCCGATCGTTGTCAGAAGTAAGTTGGCCGCAGTGTTATCACTCATG
GTTATGGCAGCACTGCATAATTCTCTTACTGTCATGCCATCCGTAAGATGCTTTTCTGTGACTGGTGAGT
ACTCAACCAAGTCATTCTGAGAATAGTGTATGCGGCGACCGAGTTGCTCTTGCCCGGCGTCAATACGGGA
TAATACCGCGCCACATAGCAGAACTTTAAAAGTGCTCATCATTGGAAAACGTTCTTCGGGGCGAAAACTC
TCAAGGATCTTACCGCTGTTGAGATCCAGTTCGATGTAACCCACTCGTGCACCCAACTGATCTTCAGCAT
CTTTTACTTTCACCAGCGTTTCTGGGTGAGCAAAAACAGGAAGGCAAAATGCCGCAAAAAAGGGAATAAG
GGCGACACGGAAATGTTGAATACTCATACTCTTCCTTTTTCAATATTATTGAAGCATTTATCAGGGTTAT
TGTCTCATGAGCGGATACATATTTGAATGAATTCAACCATTTACTATGTTATGTTCTGAGGGGAGTGAAA
ATTCCCCTAATTCGATGAAGATTCTTGCTCAATTGTTATCAGCTATGCGCCGACCAGAACACCTTGCCGA
TCAGCCAAACGTCTCTTCAGGCCACTGACTAGCGATAACTTTCCCCACAACGGAACAACTCTCATTGCAT
GGGATCATTGGGTACTGTGGGTTTAGTGGTTGTAAAAACACCTGACCGCTATCCCTGATCAGTTTCTTGA
AGGTAAACTCATCACCCCCAAGTCTGGCTATGCAGAAATCACCTGGCTCAACAGCCTGCTCAGGGTCAAC
GAGAATTAACATTCCGTCAGGAAAGCTTGGCTTGGAGCCTGTTGGTGCGGTCATGGAATTACCTTCAACC
TCAAGCCAGAATGCAGAATCACTGGCTTTTTTGGTTGTGCTTACCCATCTCTCCGCATCACCTTTGGTAA
AGGTTCTAAGCTCAGGTGAGAACATCCCTGCCTGAACATGAGAAAAAACAGGGTACTCATACTCACTTCT
AAGTGACGGCTGCATACTAACCGCTTCATACATCTCGTAGATTTCTCTGGCGATTGAAGGGCTAAATTCT
TCAACGCTAACTTTGAGAATTTTTGTAAGCAATGCGGCGTTATAAGCATTTAATGCATTGATGCCATTAA
ATAAAGCACCAACGCCTGACTGCCCCATCCCCATCTTGTCTGCGACAGATTCCTGGGATAAGCCAAGTTC
ATTTTTCTTTTTTTCATAAATTGCTTTAAGGCGACGTGCGTCCTCAAGCTGCTCTTGTGTTAATGGTTTC
TTTTTTGTGCTCATACGTTAAATCTATCACCGCAAGGGATAAATATCTAACACCGTGCGTGTTGACTATT
TTACCTCTGGCGGTGATAATGGTTGCATGTACTAAGGAGGTTGTATGGAACAACGAGATGTGTATAAGAG
ACAGCTGGCCTGCCCCTCCCTTTTGGTGTCCAACCGGCTCGACGGGGGCAGCGCAAGGCGGTGCCTCCGG
CGGGCCACTCAATGCTTGAGTATACTCACTAGACTTTGCTTCGCAAAGTCGTGACCGCCTACGGCGGCTG
CGGCGCCCTACGGGCTTGCTCTCCGGGCTTCGCCCTGCGCGGTCGCTGCGCTCCCTTGCCAGCCCGTGGA
TATGTGGACGATGGCCGCGAGCGGCCACCGGCTGGCTCGCTTCGCTCGGCCCGTGGACAACCCTGCTGGA
CAAGCTGATGGACAGGCTGCGCCTGCCCACGAGCTTGACCACAGGGATTGCCCACCGGCTACCCAGCCTT
CGACCACATACCCACCGGCTCCAACTGCGCGGCCTGCGGCCTTGCCCCATCAATTTTTTTAATTTTCTCT
GGGGAAAAGCCTCCGGCCTGCGGCCTGCGCGCTTCGCTTGCCGGTTGGACACCAAGTGGAAGGCGGGTCA
AGGCTCGCGCAGCGACCGCGCAGCGGCTTGGCCTTGACGCGCCTGGAACGACCCAAGCCTATGCGAGTGG
GGGCAGTCGAAGGGCGAAGCCCGCCCGCCTGCCCCCCGAGCCTCACGGCGGCGAGTGCGGGGGTTCCAAG
GGGGCAGCGCCACCTTGGGCAAGGCCGAAGGCCGCGCAGTCGATCAACAAGCCCCGGAGGGGCCACTTTT
TGCCGGAGGGGGAGCCGCGCCGAAGGCGTGGGGGAACCCCGCAGGGGTGCCCTTCTTTGGGCACCAAAGA
ACTAGATATAGGGCGAAATGCGAAAGACTTAAAAATCAACAACTTAAAAAAGGGGGGTACGCAACAGCTC
ATTGCGGCACCCCCCGCAATAGCTCATTGCGTAGGTTAAAGAAAATCTGTAATTGACTGCCACTTTTACG
CAACGCATAATTGTTGTCGCGCTGCCGAAAAGTTGCAGCTGATTGCGCATGGTGCCGCAACCGTGCGGCA
CCCCTACCGCATGGAGATAAGCATGGCCACGCAGTCCAGAGAAATCGGCATTCAAGCCAAGAACAAGCCC
GGTCACTGGGTGCAAACGGAACGCAAAGCGCATGAGGCGTGGGCCGGGCTTATTGCGAGGAAACCCACGG
CGGCAATGCTGCTGCATCACCTCGTGGCGCAGATGGGCCACCAGAACGCCGTGGTGGTCAGCCAGAAGAC
ACTTTCCAAGCTCATCGGACGTTCTTTGCGGACGGTCCAATACGCAGTCAAGGACTTGGTGGCCGAGCGC
TGGATCTCCGTCGTGAAGCTCAACGGCCCCGGCACCGTGTCGGCCTACGTGGTCAATGACCGCGTGGCGT
GGGGCCAGCCCCGCGACCAGTTGCGCCTGTCGGTGTTCAGTGCCGCCGTGGTGGTTGATCACGACGACCA
GGACGAATCGCTGTTGGGGCATGGCGACCTGCGCCGCATCCCGACCCTGTATCCGGGCGAGCAGCAACTA
CCGACCGGCCCCGGCGAGGAGCCGCCCAGCCAGCCCGGCATTCCGGGCATGGAACCAGACCTGCCAGCCT
TGACCGAAACGGAGGAATGGGAACGGCGCGGGCAGCAGCGCCTGCCGATGCCCGATGAGCCGTGTTTTCT
GGACGATGGCGAGCCGTTGGAGCCGCCGACACGGGTCACGCTGCCGCGCCGGTAGCACTTGGGTTGCGCA
GCAACCCGTAAGTGCGCTGTTCCAGACTATCGGCTGTACCGCCTCG
Features (pLannotate 1.2.2; 14 found; start..end, strand, type, name):
      4..22      +  misc_feature   Tn5 ME: hyperactive mosaic end for Tn5 transposase recognition (Reznikoff et al., 2004)
     23..137     -  terminator     λ tL3 terminator (fragment): transcription terminator tL3 from phage λ
    152..1996    -  CDS            mutL: MUTL_ECOLI - Experimental evidence at protein level: Swiss-Prot protein existence level 1. This protein is involved in the repair of mismatches in DNA. It is required for dam-dependent methyl-directed DNA mismatch repair. May act as a 'molecular matchmaker', a protein that promotes the formation of a stable complex between two or more DNA-binding proteins in an ATP-dependent manner without itself being part of the final effector complex. The ATPase activity of MutL is stimulated by DNA. From Escherichia coli (strain K12).
   2014..2694    -  CDS            Exo: 5' to 3' double-stranded DNA exonuclease in the λ Red system; exo; creates 3' single-stranded DNA tails
   2691..3476    -  CDS            Beta: single-stranded DNA binding recombinase in the λ Red system; bet; mediates pairing of a single-stranded DNA with a complementary target
   3482..3835    -  CDS            Gam (fragment): inhibitor of the host RecBCD nuclease in the λ Red system; gam; protects the double-stranded DNA substrate for recombination
   3953..3984    -  promoter       PLtetO-1 promoter (fragment): modified phage lambda PL promoter with tet operator sites (Lutz and Bujard, 1997)
   4217..4316    -  rep_origin     ori (fragment): high-copy-number ColE1/pMB1/pBR322/pUC origin of replication
   4487..5347    -  CDS            AmpR: β-lactamase; bla; confers resistance to ampicillin, carbenicillin, and related antibiotics
   5348..5419    -  promoter       AmpR promoter: bla
   5531..6244    -  CDS            λ repressor (ts): temperature-sensitive variant of the phage λ repressor; cIts; thermosensitivity is conferred by the A67T mutation
   6356..6374    -  misc_feature   Tn5 ME: hyperactive mosaic end for Tn5 transposase recognition (Reznikoff et al., 2004)
   6601..7372    +  rep_origin     pBBR1 oriV: replication origin of the broad-host-range plasmid pBBR1 from Bordetella bronchiseptica; requires the pBBR1 Rep protein for replication
   7373..8035    +  CDS            pBBR1 Rep: replication protein for the broad-host-range plasmid pBBR1 from Bordetella bronchiseptica
