[The description below was written by a language model from this plasmid's Addgene catalogue record and pLannotate feature annotations shown in this document.]
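Description:
pORTMAGE-2 is an 8,096 bp bacterial expression plasmid built on the pSIM8 backbone and designed for multiplex automated genome engineering (MAGE) by oligonucleotide recombineering. It replicates from the broad-host-range pBBR1 oriV together with its cognate pBBR1 Rep protein, which fits the aim of carrying the system into bacterial species other than Escherichia coli. Selection is by ampicillin through β-lactamase expressed from its own bla promoter. The annotation also picks up a roughly 100 bp fragment of a ColE1/pUC-type origin, which is most likely a remnant rather than a working replicon, and two short Tn5 mosaic-end matches flanking the functional cassette. The two feature tables supplied describe the same 8,096 nt sequence in opposite orientations and agree on content.

The payload is a single temperature-controlled operon. The phage λ pL promoter (matched by the annotation software as a PLtetO-1 fragment) drives gam, bet and exo, followed directly by an E. coli mutL allele carrying the E32K substitution, with a λ tL3 terminator fragment at the end. Gam inhibits RecBCD, Exo resects double-stranded DNA, and Beta anneals single-stranded oligonucleotides to their genomic targets. MutL E32K is a dominant-negative mismatch repair protein that confers a mutator phenotype. The plasmid also encodes the temperature-sensitive cI857 λ repressor, which keeps pL off at low temperature and loses function on a brief heat shift. The recombinases and the mismatch repair block are therefore switched on together and only transiently. This lets oligo-introduced mismatches escape correction during the editing window without needing a permanently repair-deficient host, which limits background mutations and supports the high-precision, high-efficiency, portable editing that the depositor describes.
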