Addgene plasmid #72677: pORTMAGE-2
Purpose: Expresses Lambda Red recombinases and a dominant negative MutL allele all controlled by temperature sensitve cI857 repressor for high precision and efficiency MAGE experiments. Ap resistance marker.
Depositing lab: Csaba Pál. Depositing organization: HUN-REN Biological Research Centre Szeged (HUN-REN Szegedi Biológiai Kutatóközpont). Publication: A highly precise and portable genome engineering method allows comparison of mutational effects across bacterial species. Nyerges A, Csorgo B, Nagy I, Balint B, Bihari P, Lazar V, Apjok G, Umenhoffer K, Bogos B, Posfai G, Pal C. Proc Natl Acad Sci U S A. 2016 Feb 16. pii: 201520040. 10.1073/pnas.1520040113 PubMed 26884157.
Backbone
  Vector backbone: pSIM8
  Backbone manufacturer: Datta S. et al. (Gene 379 (2006) 109-115)
  Backbone size w/o insert (bp): 6248
  Total vector size (bp): 8096
  Modifications to backbone: MutL E32K allele cloned into vector
  Vector type: Bacterial Expression
Growth in bacteria
  Bacterial resistance: Ampicillin, 100 μg/mL
  Growth temperature: 30°C
  Growth strain: DH5alpha
  Growth instructions: Induction of expression of Lambda recombinases and MutL E32K allele at 42°C for 15 minutes, otherwise grow at 30°C
  Copy number: High Copy
Gene/Insert
  Gene/Insert name: mutL E32K
  Species: Escherichia coli
  Insert size (bp): 1848
  Mutation: E32K mutation conferring dominant mutator phenotype
  Promoter: pL promoter
  Tag / fusion protein: none (N terminal on insert)
  Cloning method: Gibson Cloning
  Sequencing primers: 5′ AAATGCCTGGTACTTTGCCAA; 3′ ATAACAGAAAGGCCGGGAA
Terms and licenses: Academic/Nonprofit Terms; Industry Terms: Not Available to Industry
Depositor comments: Please visit the depositor's website: http://group.szbk.u-szeged.hu/sysbiol/pal-csaba-lab-resources.html for additional resource information.
How to cite: pORTMAGE-2 was a gift from Csaba Pál (Addgene plasmid # 72677 ; http://n2t.net/addgene:72677 ; RRID:Addgene_72677)
