>Addgene plasmid #72677 | pORTMAGE-2 | addgene partial sequence | sequence record 136471 | bMutL-F 5'-aggtcttaccgccacaactg-3'
AGTCAAAGAACTAGTGAAAAACAGCCTCGATGCAGGTGCGACGCGTATCGATATTGATATCGAACGCGGT
GGGGCGAAACTTATCCGCATTCGTGATAACGGCTGCGGTATCAAAAAAGATGAGCTGGCGCTGGCGCTGG
CTCGTCATGCCACCAGTAAAATCGCCTCTCTGGACGATCTCGAAGCCATTATCAGCCTGGGCTTTCGCGG
TGAGGCGCTGGCGAGTATCAGTTCGGTTTCCCGCCTGACGCTCACTTCACGCACCGCAGAACAGCAGGAA
GCCTGGCAGGCCTATGCCGAAGGGCGCGATATGAACGTGACGGTAAAACCGGCGGCGCATCCTGTGGGGA
CGACGCTGGAGGTGCTGGATCTGTTCTACAACACCCCGGCGCGGCGCAAATTCCTGCGCACCGAGAAAAC
CGAATTTAACCACATTGATGAGATCATCCGCCGCATTGCGCTGGCGCGTTTCGACGTCACGATCAACCTG
TCGCATAACGGTAAAATTGTGCGTCAGTACCGCGCAGTGCCGGAAGGCGGGCAAAAAGAACGGCGCTTAG
GCGCGATTTGCGGCACCGCTTTTCTTGAACAAGCGCTGGCGATTGAATGGCAACACGGCGATCTCACGCT
ACGCGGCTGGGTGGCCGATCCAAATCACACCACGCCCGCACTGGCAGAAATTCAGTATTGCTACGTGAAC
GGTCGCATGATGCGCGATCGCCTGATCAATCACGCGATCCGCCA
