>Addgene plasmid #72677 | pORTMAGE-2 | addgene partial sequence | sequence record 136472 | cI857-F 5'-ttgtctgcgacagattcctg-3'
TTGCTTTAAGGCGACGTGCGTCCTCAAGCTGCTCTTGTGTTAATGGTTTCTTTTTTGTGCTCATACGTTA
AATCTATCACCGCAAGGGATAAATATCTAACACCGTGCGTGTTGACTATTTTACCTCTGGCGGTGATAAT
GGTTGCATGTACTAAGGAGGTTGTATGGAACAACGAGATGTGTATAAGAGACAGCTGGCCTGCCCCTCCC
TTTTGGTGTCCAACCGGCTCGACGGGGGCAGCGCAAGGCGGTGCCTCCGGCGGGCCACTCAATGCTTGAG
TATACTCACTAGACTTTGCTTCGCAAAGTCGTGACCGCCTACGGCGGCTGCGGCGCCCTACGGGCTTGCT
CTCCGGGCTTCGCCCTGCGCGGTCGCTGCGCTCCCTTGCCAGCCCGTGGATATGTGGACGATGGCCGCGA
GCGGCCACCGGCTGGCTCGCTTCGCTCGGCCCGTGGACAACCCTGCTGGACAAGCTGATGGACAGGCTGC
GCCTGCCCA
